>Addgene plasmid #127360 | pENTR_L1-BirA(R118G)-YFP-NLS-STOP-L2 | depositor full sequence | sequence record 243659 | pENTR_L1-BirA(R118G)-YFP-NLS-STOP-L2 sequence 4355 bps
AAGGGTGGGCGCGCCGACCCAGCTTTCTTGTACAAAGTTGGCATTATAAGAAAGCATTGCTTATCAATTT
GTTGCAACGAACAGGTCACTATCAGTCAAAATAAAATCATTATTTGCCATCCAGCTGATATCCCCTATAG
TGAGTCGTATTACATGGTCATAGCTGTTTCCTGGCAGCTCTGGCCCGTGTCTCAAAATCTCTGATGTTAC
ATTGCACAAGATAAAAATATATCATCATGAACAATAAAACTGTCTGCTTACATAAACAGTAATACAAGGG
GTGTTATGAGCCATATTCAACGGGAAACGTCGAGGCCGCGATTAAATTCCAACATGGATGCTGATTTATA
TGGGTATAAATGGGCTCGCGATAATGTCGGGCAATCAGGTGCGACAATCTATCGCTTGTATGGGAAGCCC
GATGCGCCAGAGTTGTTTCTGAAACATGGCAAAGGTAGCGTTGCCAATGATGTTACAGATGAGATGGTCA
GACTAAACTGGCTGACGGAATTTATGCCTCTTCCGACCATCAAGCATTTTATCCGTACTCCTGATGATGC
ATGGTTACTCACCACTGCGATCCCCGGAAAAACAGCATTCCAGGTATTAGAAGAATATCCTGATTCAGGT
GAAAATATTGTTGATGCGCTGGCAGTGTTCCTGCGCCGGTTGCATTCGATTCCTGTTTGTAATTGTCCTT
TTAACAGCGATCGCGTATTTCGTCTCGCTCAGGCGCAATCACGAATGAATAACGGTTTGGTTGATGCGAG
TGATTTTGATGACGAGCGTAATGGCTGGCCTGTTGAACAAGTCTGGAAAGAAATGCATAAACTTTTGCCA
TTCTCACCGGATTCAGTCGTCACTCATGGTGATTTCTCACTTGATAACCTTATTTTTGACGAGGGGAAAT
TAATAGGTTGTATTGATGTTGGACGAGTCGGAATCGCAGACCGATACCAGGATCTTGCCATCCTATGGAA
CTGCCTCGGTGAGTTTTCTCCTTCATTACAGAAACGGCTTTTTCAAAAATATGGTATTGATAATCCTGAT
ATGAATAAATTGCAGTTTCATTTGATGCTCGATGAGTTTTTCTAATCAGAATTGGTTAATTGGTTGTAAC
ACTGGCAGAGCATTACGCTGACTTGACGGGACGGCGCAAGCTCATGACCAAAATCCCTTAACGTGAGTTA
CGCGTCGTTCCACTGAGCGTCAGACCCCGTAGAAAAGATCAAAGGATCTTCTTGAGATCCTTTTTTTCTG
CGCGTAATCTGCTGCTTGCAAACAAAAAAACCACCGCTACCAGCGGTGGTTTGTTTGCCGGATCAAGAGC
TACCAACTCTTTTTCCGAAGGTAACTGGCTTCAGCAGAGCGCAGATACCAAATACTGTCCTTCTAGTGTA
GCCGTAGTTAGGCCACCACTTCAAGAACTCTGTAGCACCGCCTACATACCTCGCTCTGCTAATCCTGTTA
CCAGTGGCTGCTGCCAGTGGCGATAAGTCGTGTCTTACCGGGTTGGACTCAAGACGATAGTTACCGGATA
AGGCGCAGCGGTCGGGCTGAACGGGGGGTTCGTGCACACAGCCCAGCTTGGAGCGAACGACCTACACCGA
ACTGAGATACCTACAGCGTGAGCATTGAGAAAGCGCCACGCTTCCCGAAGGGAGAAAGGCGGACAGGTAT
CCGGTAAGCGGCAGGGTCGGAACAGGAGAGCGCACGAGGGAGCTTCCAGGGGGAAACGCCTGGTATCTTT
ATAGTCCTGTCGGGTTTCGCCACCTCTGACTTGAGCGTCGATTTTTGTGATGCTCGTCAGGGGGGCGGAG
CCTATGGAAAAACGCCAGCAACGCGGCCTTTTTACGGTTCCTGGCCTTTTGCTGGCCTTTTGCTCACATG
TTCTTTCCTGCGTTATCCCCTGATTCTGTGGATAACCGTATTACCGCCTTTGAGTGAGCTGATACCGCTC
GCCGCAGCCGAACGACCGAGCGCAGCGAGTCAGTGAGCGAGGAAGCGGAAGAGCGCCCAATACGCAAACC
GCCTCTCCCCGCGCGTTGGCCGATTCATTAATGCAGCTGGCACGACAGGTTTCCCGACTGGAAAGCGGGC
AGTGAGCGCAACGCAATTAATACGCGTACCGCTAGCCAGGAAGAGTTTGTAGAAACGCAAAAAGGCCATC
CGTCAGGATGGCCTTCTGCTTAGTTTGATGCCTGGCAGTTTATGGCGGGCGTCCTGCCCGCCACCCTCCG
GGCCGTTGCTTCACAACGTTCAAATCCGCTCCCGGCGGATTTGTCCTACTCAGGAGAGCGTTCACCGACA
AACAACAGATAAAACGAAAGGCCCAGTCTTCCGACTGAGCCTTTCGTTTTATTTGATGCCTGGCAGTTCC
CTACTCTCGCGTTAACGCTAGCATGGATGTTTTCCCAGTCACGACGTTGTAAAACGACGGCCAGTCTTAA
GCTCGGGCCCCAAATAATGATTTTATTTTGACTGATAGTGACCTGTTCGTTGCAACAAATTGATGAGCAA
TGCTTTTTTATAATGCCAACTTTGTACAAAAAAGCAGGCTCCGCGGCCGCATGGGCAAGCCCATCCCCAA
CCCCCTGCTGGGCCTGGACAGCACCGCTAGCAAGGATAACACCGTGCCCCTGAAACTGATTGCTCTGCTG
GCTAATGGCGAGTTCCATAGTGGCGAACAGCTGGGAGAAACCCTGGGCATGTCCAGGGCCGCTATCAACA
AGCACATTCAGACTCTGCGCGACTGGGGCGTGGACGTGTTCACCGTGCCCGGAAAGGGCTACTCTCTGCC
CGAGCCTATCCAGCTGCTGAACGCTAAACAGATTCTGGGACAGCTGGACGGCGGGAGCGTGGCAGTCCTG
CCTGTGATCGACTCCACCAATCAGTACCTGCTGGATCGAATCGGCGAGCTGAAGAGTGGGGATGCTTGCA
TTGCAGAATATCAGCAGGCAGGAAGAGGAGGGAGAGGGAGGAAATGGTTCTCTCCTTTTGGAGCTAACCT
GTACCTGAGTATGTTTTGGCGCCTGGAGCAGGGACCAGCAGCAATCGGCCTGAGCCTGGTCATCGGAATT
GTCATGGCAGAAGTGCTGCGAAAGCTGGGAGCAGACAAGGTGCGAGTCAAATGGCCCAATGACCTGTATC
TGCAGGATAGAAAGCTGGCAGGCATCCTGGTGGAGCTGACCGGAAAAACAGGCGATGCTGCACAGATCGT
CATTGGCGCCGGGATTAACATGGCTATGAGGCGCGTGGAGGAAAGCGTGGTCAATCAGGGCTGGATCACA
CTGCAGGAAGCAGGGATTAACCTGGACAGGAATACTCTGGCCGCTATGCTGATCCGAGAGCTGCGGGCAG
CCCTGGAACTGTTCGAGCAGGAAGGCCTGGCTCCATATCTGTCACGGTGGGAGAAGCTGGATAACTTCAT
CAATAGACCCGTGAAGCTGATCATTGGGGACAAAGAGATTTTCGGGATTAGCCGGGGAATTGATAAACAG
GGAGCCCTGCTGCTGGAACAGGACGGAATTATCAAACCCTGGATGGGCGGAGAAATCAGTCTGCGGTCTG
CCGAAAAGGGAGGCGGTGGAAGCGGCGGAGGTTCCATGGTGAGCAAGGGCGAGGAGCTGTTCACCGGGGT
GGTGCCCATCCTGGTCGAGCTGGACGGCGACGTAAACGGCCACAAGTTCAGCGTGTCCGGCGAGGGCGAG
GGCGATGCCACCTACGGCAAGCTGACCCTGAAGTTCATCTGCACCACCGGCAAGCTGCCCGTGCCCTGGC
CCACCCTCGTGACCACCTTCGGCTACGGCCTGCAGTGCTTCGCCCGCTACCCCGACCACATGAAGCAGCA
CGACTTCTTCAAGTCCGCCATGCCCGAAGGCTACGTCCAGGAGCGCACCATCTTCTTCAAGGACGACGGC
AACTACAAGACCCGCGCCGAGGTGAAGTTCGAGGGCGACACCCTGGTGAACCGCATCGAGCTGAAGGGCA
TCGACTTCAAGGAGGACGGCAACATCCTGGGGCACAAGCTGGAGTACAACTACAACAGCCACAACGTCTA
TATCATGGCCGACAAGCAGAAGAACGGCATCAAGGTGAACTTCAAGATCCGCCACAACATCGAGGACGGC
AGCGTGCAGCTCGCCGACCACTACCAGCAGAACACCCCCATCGGCGACGGCCCCGTGCTGCTGCCCGACA
ACCACTACCTGAGCTACCAGTCCGCCCTGAGCAAAGACCCCAACGAGAAGCGCGATCACATGGTCCTGCT
GGAGTTCGTGACCGCCGCCGGGATCACTCTCGGCATGGACGAGCTGTACAAGGCTTCGGATCCAAAAAAG
AAGAGAAAGGTATAG
Features (pLannotate 1.2.2; 12 found; start..end, strand, type, name):
     17..116     -  protein_bind   attL2: mutant version of attL; recombination site for the Gateway® LR reaction LR Clonase™
    134..152     -  promoter       T7 promoter: promoter for bacteriophage T7 RNA polymerase
    286..1095    +  CDS            KanR: aminoglycoside phosphotransferase; aph(3')-Ia; confers resistance to kanamycin in bacteria or G418 (Geneticin®) in eukaryotes
   1242..1830    +  rep_origin     ori: high-copy-number ColE1/pMB1/pBR322/pUC origin of replication
   2013..2105    +  CDS            lacI (fragment): lac repressor; lacI; The lac repressor binds to the lac operator to inhibit transcription in E. coli. This inhibition can be relieved by adding lactose or isopropyl-β-D-thiogalactopyranoside (IPTG).
   2160..2187    -  terminator     rrnB T2 terminator: transcription terminator T2 from the E. coli rrnB gene
   2319..2362    +  terminator     rrnB T1 terminator: Escherichia coli rrnB; transcription terminator T1 from the E. coli rrnB gene
   2409..2445    -  CDS            lacZα (fragment): LacZα fragment of β-galactosidase; lacZ fragment
   2461..2560    +  protein_bind   attL1: mutant version of attL; recombination site for the Gateway® LR reaction LR Clonase™
   2634..3578    +  CDS            TurboID: mutant of the E. coli biotin ligase BioID engineered for improved catalytic efficiency (Branon et al., 2018)
   3606..4322    +  CDS            EYFP: EYFP is a basic (constitutively fluorescent) green/yellow fluorescent protein published in 1996, derived from Aequorea victoria. It is reported to be a very rapidly-maturing weak dimer with high acid sensitivity.
   4332..4352    +  CDS            SV40 NLS: nuclear localization signal of SV40 (simian virus 40) large T antigen
