>Addgene plasmid #127360 | pENTR_L1-BirA(R118G)-YFP-NLS-STOP-L2 | addgene full sequence | sequence record 246287 | Addgene NGS Result
CTTAAGCTCGGGCCCCAAATAATGATTTTATTTTGACTGATAGTGACCTGTTCGTTGCAACAAATTGATG
AGCAATGCTTTTTTATAATGCCAACTTTGTACAAAAAAGCAGGCTCCGCGGCCGCATGGGCAAGCCCATC
CCCAACCCCCTGCTGGGCCTGGACAGCACCGCTAGCAAGGATAACACCGTGCCCCTGAAACTGATTGCTC
TGCTGGCTAATGGCGAGTTCCATAGTGGCGAACAGCTGGGAGAAACCCTGGGCATGTCCAGGGCCGCTAT
CAACAAGCACATTCAGACTCTGCGCGACTGGGGCGTGGACGTGTTCACCGTGCCCGGAAAGGGCTACTCT
CTGCCCGAGCCTATCCAGCTGCTGAACGCTAAACAGATTCTGGGACAGCTGGACGGCGGGAGCGTGGCAG
TCCTGCCTGTGATCGACTCCACCAATCAGTACCTGCTGGATCGAATCGGCGAGCTGAAGAGTGGGGATGC
TTGCATTGCAGAATATCAGCAGGCAGGAAGAGGAGGGAGAGGGAGGAAATGGTTCTCTCCTTTTGGAGCT
AACCTGTACCTGAGTATGTTTTGGCGCCTGGAGCAGGGACCAGCAGCAATCGGCCTGAGCCTGGTCATCG
GAATTGTCATGGCAGAAGTGCTGCGAAAGCTGGGAGCAGACAAGGTGCGAGTCAAATGGCCCAATGACCT
GTATCTGCAGGATAGAAAGCTGGCAGGCATCCTGGTGGAGCTGACCGGAAAAACAGGCGATGCTGCACAG
ATCGTCATTGGCGCCGGGATTAACATGGCTATGAGGCGCGTGGAGGAAAGCGTGGTCAATCAGGGCTGGA
TCACACTGCAGGAAGCAGGGATTAACCTGGACAGGAATACTCTGGCCGCTATGCTGATCCGAGAGCTGCG
GGCAGCCCTGGAACTGTTCGAGCAGGAAGGCCTGGCTCCATATCTGTCACGGTGGGAGAAGCTGGATAAC
TTCATCAATAGACCCGTGAAGCTGATCATTGGGGACAAAGAGATTTTCGGGATTAGCCGGGGAATTGATA
AACAGGGAGCCCTGCTGCTGGAACAGGACGGAATTATCAAACCCTGGATGGGCGGAGAAATCAGTCTGCG
GTCTGCCGAAAAGGGAGGCGGTGGAAGCGGCGGAGGTTCCATGGTGAGCAAGGGCGAGGAGCTGTTCACC
GGGGTGGTGCCCATCCTGGTCGAGCTGGACGGCGACGTAAACGGCCACAAGTTCAGCGTGTCCGGCGAGG
GCGAGGGCGATGCCACCTACGGCAAGCTGACCCTGAAGTTCATCTGCACCACCGGCAAGCTGCCCGTGCC
CTGGCCCACCCTCGTGACCACCTTCGGCTACGGCCTGCAGTGCTTCGCCCGCTACCCCGACCACATGAAG
CAGCACGACTTCTTCAAGTCCGCCATGCCCGAAGGCTACGTCCAGGAGCGCACCATCTTCTTCAAGGACG
ACGGCAACTACAAGACCCGCGCCGAGGTGAAGTTCGAGGGCGACACCCTGGTGAACCGCATCGAGCTGAA
GGGCATCGACTTCAAGGAGGACGGCAACATCCTGGGGCACAAGCTGGAGTACAACTACAACAGCCACAAC
GTCTATATCATGGCCGACAAGCAGAAGAACGGCATCAAGGTGAACTTCAAGATCCGCCACAACATCGAGG
ACGGCAGCGTGCAGCTCGCCGACCACTACCAGCAGAACACCCCCATCGGCGACGGCCCCGTGCTGCTGCC
CGACAACCACTACCTGAGCTACCAGTCCGCCCTGAGCAAAGACCCCAACGAGAAGCGCGATCACATGGTC
CTGCTGGAGTTCGTGACCGCCGCCGGGATCACTCTCGGCATGGACGAGCTGTACAAGGCTTCGGATCCAA
AAAAGAAGAGAAAGGTATAGAAGGGTGGGCGCGCCGACCCAGCTTTCTTGTACAAAGTTGGCATTATAAG
AAAGCATTGCTTATCAATTTGTTGCAACGAACAGGTCACTATCAGTCAAAATAAAATCATTATTTGCCAT
CCAGCTGATATCCCCTATAGTGAGTCGTATTACATGGTCATAGCTGTTTCCTGGCAGCTCTGGCCCGTGT
CTCAAAATCTCTGATGTTACATTGCACAAGATAAAAATATATCATCATGAACAATAAAACTGTCTGCTTA
CATAAACAGTAATACAAGGGGTGTTATGAGCCATATTCAACGGGAAACGTCGAGGCCGCGATTAAATTCC
AACATGGATGCTGATTTATATGGGTATAAATGGGCTCGCGATAATGTCGGGCAATCAGGTGCGACAATCT
ATCGCTTGTATGGGAAGCCCGATGCGCCAGAGTTGTTTCTGAAACATGGCAAAGGTAGCGTTGCCAATGA
TGTTACAGATGAGATGGTCAGACTAAACTGGCTGACGGAATTTATGCCTCTTCCGACCATCAAGCATTTT
ATCCGTACTCCTGATGATGCATGGTTACTCACCACTGCGATCCCCGGAAAAACAGCATTCCAGGTATTAG
AAGAATATCCTGATTCAGGTGAAAATATTGTTGATGCGCTGGCAGTGTTCCTGCGCCGGTTGCATTCGAT
TCCTGTTTGTAATTGTCCTTTTAACAGCGATCGCGTATTTCGTCTCGCTCAGGCGCAATCACGAATGAAT
AACGGTTTGGTTGATGCGAGTGATTTTGATGACGAGCGTAATGGCTGGCCTGTTGAACAAGTCTGGAAAG
AAATGCATAAACTTTTGCCATTCTCACCGGATTCAGTCGTCACTCATGGTGATTTCTCACTTGATAACCT
TATTTTTGACGAGGGGAAATTAATAGGTTGTATTGATGTTGGACGAGTCGGAATCGCAGACCGATACCAG
GATCTTGCCATCCTATGGAACTGCCTCGGTGAGTTTTCTCCTTCATTACAGAAACGGCTTTTTCAAAAAT
ATGGTATTGATAATCCTGATATGAATAAATTGCAGTTTCATTTGATGCTCGATGAGTTTTTCTAATCAGA
ATTGGTTAATTGGTTGTAACACTGGCAGAGCATTACGCTGACTTGACGGGACGGCGCAAGCTCATGACCA
AAATCCCTTAACGTGAGTTACGCGTCGTTCCACTGAGCGTCAGACCCCGTAGAAAAGATCAAAGGATCTT
CTTGAGATCCTTTTTTTCTGCGCGTAATCTGCTGCTTGCAAACAAAAAAACCACCGCTACCAGCGGTGGT
TTGTTTGCCGGATCAAGAGCTACCAACTCTTTTTCCGAAGGTAACTGGCTTCAGCAGAGCGCAGATACCA
AATACTGTTCTTCTAGTGTAGCCGTAGTTAGGCCACCACTTCAAGAACTCTGTAGCACCGCCTACATACC
TCGCTCTGCTAATCCTGTTACCAGTGGCTGCTGCCAGTGGCGATAAGTCGTGTCTTACCGGGTTGGACTC
AAGACGATAGTTACCGGATAAGGCGCAGCGGTCGGGCTGAACGGGGGGTTCGTGCACACAGCCCAGCTTG
GAGCGAACGACCTACACCGAACTGAGATACCTACAGCGTGAGCTATGAGAAAGCGCCACGCTTCCCGAAG
GGAGAAAGGCGGACAGGTATCCGGTAAGCGGCAGGGTCGGAACAGGAGAGCGCACGAGGGAGCTTCCAGG
GGGAAACGCCTGGTATCTTTATAGTCCTGTCGGGTTTCGCCACCTCTGACTTGAGCGTCGATTTTTGTGA
TGCTCGTCAGGGGGGCGGAGCCTATGGAAAAACGCCAGCAACGCGGCCTTTTTACGGTTCCTGGCCTTTT
GCTGGCCTTTTGCTCACATGTTCTTTCCTGCGTTATCCCCTGATTCTGTGGATAACCGTATTACCGCCTT
TGAGTGAGCTGATACCGCTCGCCGCAGCCGAACGACCGAGCGCAGCGAGTCAGTGAGCGAGGAAGCGGAA
GAGCGCCCAATACGCAAACCGCCTCTCCCCGCGCGTTGGCCGATTCATTAATGCAGCTGGCACGACAGGT
TTCCCGACTGGAAAGCGGGCAGTGAGCGCAACGCAATTAATACGCGTACCGCTAGCCAGGAAGAGTTTGT
AGAAACGCAAAAAGGCCATCCGTCAGGATGGCCTTCTGCTTAGTTTGATGCCTGGCAGTTTATGGCGGGC
GTCCTGCCCGCCACCCTCCGGGCCGTTGCTTCACAACGTTCAAATCCGCTCCCGGCGGATTTGTCCTACT
CAGGAGAGCGTTCACCGACAAACAACAGATAAAACGAAAGGCCCAGTCTTCCGACTGAGCCTTTCGTTTT
ATTTGATGCCTGGCAGTTCCCTACTCTCGCGTTAACGCTAGCATGGATGTTTTCCCAGTCACGACGTTGT
AAAACGACGGCCAGT
Features (pLannotate 1.2.2; 12 found; start..end, strand, type, name):
     16..115     +  protein_bind   attL1: mutant version of attL; recombination site for the Gateway® LR reaction LR Clonase™
    189..1133    +  CDS            TurboID: mutant of the E. coli biotin ligase BioID engineered for improved catalytic efficiency (Branon et al., 2018)
   1161..1877    +  CDS            EYFP: EYFP is a basic (constitutively fluorescent) green/yellow fluorescent protein published in 1996, derived from Aequorea victoria. It is reported to be a very rapidly-maturing weak dimer with high acid sensitivity.
   1887..1907    +  CDS            SV40 NLS: nuclear localization signal of SV40 (simian virus 40) large T antigen
   1927..2026    -  protein_bind   attL2: mutant version of attL; recombination site for the Gateway® LR reaction LR Clonase™
   2044..2062    -  promoter       T7 promoter: promoter for bacteriophage T7 RNA polymerase
   2196..3005    +  CDS            KanR: aminoglycoside phosphotransferase; aph(3')-Ia; confers resistance to kanamycin in bacteria or G418 (Geneticin®) in eukaryotes
   3152..3740    +  rep_origin     ori: high-copy-number ColE1/pMB1/pBR322/pUC origin of replication
   3923..4015    +  CDS            lacI (fragment): lac repressor; lacI; The lac repressor binds to the lac operator to inhibit transcription in E. coli. This inhibition can be relieved by adding lactose or isopropyl-β-D-thiogalactopyranoside (IPTG).
   4070..4097    -  terminator     rrnB T2 terminator: transcription terminator T2 from the E. coli rrnB gene
   4229..4272    +  terminator     rrnB T1 terminator: Escherichia coli rrnB; transcription terminator T1 from the E. coli rrnB gene
   4319..4355    -  CDS            lacZα (fragment): LacZα fragment of β-galactosidase; lacZ fragment
