[The description below was written by a language model from this plasmid's Addgene catalogue record and pLannotate feature annotations shown in this document.]
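Description:
pENTR_L1-BirA(R118G)-YFP-NLS-STOP-L2 is a 4,355 bp Gateway entry clone built on a pENTR backbone. It is maintained in E. coli at high copy through a ColE1/pUC-type origin and selected with kanamycin via the aph(3')-Ia (KanR) gene. rrnB T1 and T2 terminators lie upstream of the cloning region, where they insulate the insert from read-through transcription. A T7 promoter sits just outside attL2 pointing back toward the insert. Short lacI and lacZα fragments are backbone remnants with no stated function.

The payload lies between attL1 and attL2 and carries no promoter of its own. It encodes the promiscuous E. coli biotin ligase BirA* (R118G mutant, the BioID enzyme), in a human codon-optimized form with an N-terminal V5 tag. This is joined through a GS linker to YFP, followed by an SV40 large T antigen nuclear localization signal and a stop codon. The automated annotation labels the ligase coding region as TurboID. This most likely reflects a best match to a closely related BirA-derived sequence, since the catalogue entry and the construct name both identify it as BirA(R118G). The V5 tag and linker are not annotated separately. The two feature tables describe the same circular sequence from different start points.

An LR recombination moves the cassette into a destination vector, optionally alongside a promoter entry clone, so that the nuclear fusion is expressed under a promoter of choice. The associated work concerns proximity labeling in Arabidopsis, where a nuclear-targeted biotin ligase allows biotinylation and capture of nuclear proteomes, including from specific cell types. YFP reports expression and localization of the fusion.
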