Addgene plasmid #127360: pENTR_L1-BirA(R118G)-YFP-NLS-STOP-L2
Purpose: gateway entry vector for expressing nuclear BirA* (R118G)-YFP under a promoter of choice
Depositing lab: Dominique Bergmann. Depositing organization: Stanford University. Publication: Proximity labeling of protein complexes and cell type-specific organellar proteomes in Arabidopsis enabled by TurboID. Mair A, Xu SL, Branon TC, Ting AY, Bergmann DC. Elife. 2019 Sep 19;8. pii: 47864. doi: 10.7554/eLife.47864. PubMed 31535972.
Backbone
  Vector backbone: pENTR
  Total vector size (bp): 4355
  Vector type: gateway entry vector
Growth in bacteria
  Bacterial resistance: Kanamycin, 50 μg/mL
  Growth temperature: 37°C
  Growth strain: DH5alpha
  Copy number: High Copy
Gene/Insert
  Gene/Insert name: BirA* (R118G mutant)
  Species: BirA from E. coli, codon optimized for human and mutated
  Insert size (bp): 957
  Mutation: R118G
  Promoter: no promoter
  Tag / fusion protein: V5 (N terminal on insert); GS linker (C terminal on insert); YFP (C terminal on insert); NLS (C terminal on insert)
  Cloning method: Unknown
  Sequencing primers: 5′ M13 fw; 3′ M13 rv
Resource information
  A portion of this plasmid was derived from a plasmid made by: BirA* was obtained from Alice Ting's lab at Stanford University (cloned from V5-hBirA(R118G)-NES_pCDNA3).
Terms and licenses: Academic/Nonprofit Terms; Industry Terms: Not Available to Industry
How to cite: pENTR_L1-BirA(R118G)-YFP-NLS-STOP-L2 was a gift from Dominique Bergmann (Addgene plasmid # 127360 ; http://n2t.net/addgene:127360 ; RRID:Addgene_127360)
